>Addgene plasmid #146095 | pAc5.1B-lambdaN-DmPABPC1-V5His6_D | addgene full sequence | sequence record 333414 | Addgene NGS Result
TCATGACATTAACCTATAAAAATAGGCGTATCACGAGGCCCTTTCGTCTTCAAGAATTAATTCTATATTC
TAAAAACACAAATGATACTTCTAAAAAAAAATCATGAATGGCATCAACTCTGAATCAAATCTTTGCAGAT
GCACCTACTTCTCATTTCCACTGTCACATCATTTTTCCAGATCTCGCTGCCTGTTATGTGGCCCACAAAC
CAAGACACGTTTTATGGCCATTAAAGCTGGCTGATCGTCGCCAAACACCAAATACATAATGAATATGTAC
ACATTCGAGAAAGAAGCGATCAAAGAAGCGTCTTCGGGCGGAGTAGGAGAATGCGGAGGAGAAGGAGAAC
GAGCTGATCTAGTATCTCTCCACAATCCAATGCCAACTGACCAACTGGCCATATTCGGAGCAATTTGAAG
CCAATTTCCATCGCCTGGCGATCGCTCCATTCTTGGCTATATGTTTTTCACCGTTACCCGGGGCCATTTT
CAAAGACTCGTCGGCAAGATAAGATTGTGTCACTCGCTGTCTCTCTTCATTTGTCGAAGAATGCTGAGGA
ATTTCGCGATGACGTCGGCGAGTATTTTGAAGAATGAGAATAATTTGTATTTATACGAAAATCAGTTAGT
GGAATTTTCTACAAAAACATGTTATCTATAGATAATTTTGTTGCAAAATATGTTGACTATGACAAAGATT
GTATGTATATACCTTTAATGTATTCTCATTTTCTTATGTATTTATAATGGCAATGATGATACTGATGATA
TTTTAAGATGATGCCAGACCAAAAGGCTTGAATTTCTGCGTCTTTTGCCGAACGCAGTGCATGTGCAATT
GTTGTTTTTTGGAATATTCAATTTTCGGACTGTCCGCTTTGATTTCAGTTTCTTGGCTTATTCAAAAAGC
AAAGTAAAGCCAAAAAAGCGAGATGGCAATACCAAATGCGGCAAAACGGTAGTGGAAGGAAAGGGGTGCG
GGGCAGCGGAAGGAAGGGTGGGGCGGGGCGTGGCGGGGTCTGTGGCTGGGCGCGACGTCACCGACGTTGG
AGCCACTCCTTTGACCATGTGTGCGTGTGTGTATTATTCGTGTCTCGCCACTCGCCGGTTGTTTTTTTCT
TTTTATGCTGCGCTCTCTCTAGCGCCATCTCGCTTACGCATGCTCAACGCACCGCATGTTGCCGTTTCCT
TTTATGCGTCATTTTGGCTCGAAATAGGCAATTATTTAAACAAAGATTAGTCAACGAAAACGCTAAAATA
AATAAGTCTACAATATGGTTACTTATTGCCATGTGTGTGCAGCCAACGATAGCAACAAAAGCAACAACAC
AGGTGGCTTTCCCTCTTTCACTTTTTGTTTGCAAGCCGCGTGCGAGCAAGACGGCACGACCGGCAAACGC
AATTACGCTGACAAAGAGCAGACGAAGTTTTGGCGAAAAACATCAAGGCGCCTGATACGAATGCATTTGC
AATAACAATTGCGATATTTAATATTGTTTATGAAGCTGTTTGACTTCAAAACACACAAAAAAAAAAATAA
AACAAATTATTTGAAAGAGAATTAGGAATCGGACGCTTATCGTTAGGGTAACAACAAGAAATGCTTACTG
AGTCACAGCCTCTGGAAAACTGCCGCAAGCCAGAGAGAGAGAGAAAAAGAGGGAGAGCAGCTTAGACCGC
ATGTGCTTGTGTGTGAGGCGTCTCTCTCTTCGTCTCTGTTGCGCAAACGCATAGACTGCACTGAAAAAAT
CGATTACCTATTTTTTATGAATGAATATTTGCACTATTACTATTCAAAACTATTAAGATAGCAATCACAT
TCAATAGCCAAATACTATACCACCTGAGCGATGCAACGAAATGATCAATTTGAGCAAAAATGCTGCATAT
TTAGGACGGCATCATTATAGAAATGCTTCTTGCTGTGTACTTTTCTCTCGTCTGGCAGCTGTTTCGCCGT
TATTGTTAAAACCGGCTTAAGTTAGGTGTGTTTTCTACGACTAGTGAATGCCCTACTAGAAGATGTGTGT
TGCACAAAATGTCCCTGGAATAACCAATTTGAAGTGCAGATAGCAGTAAACGTAAGCTAATATGAATATT
ATTTAACTGTAATGTTTTAATATCGCTGGACATTACTAATAAACCCACTATAAACACATGTACATATGTA
TGTTTTGGCATACAATGAGTAGTTGGGGAAAAAATGTGTAAAAGCACCGTGACCATCACAGCATAAAGAT
AACCAGCTGAAGTATCGAATATGAGTAACCCCCAAATTGAATCACATGCCGCAACTGATAGGACCCATGG
AAGTACACTCTTCATGGCGATATACAAGACACACACAAGCACGAACACCCAGTTGCGGAGGAAATTCTCC
GTAAATGAAAACCCAATCGGCGAACAATTCATACCCATATATGGTAAAAGTTTTGAACGCGACTTGAGAG
CGGAGAGCATTGCGGCTGATAAGGTTTTAGCGCTAAGCGGGCTTTATAAAACGGGCTGCGGGACCAGTTT
TCATATCACTACCGTTTGAGTTCTTGTGCTGTGTGGATACTCCTCCCGACACAAAGCCGCTCCATCAGCC
AGCAGTCGTCTAATCCAGAGACCCCGGATCGGGGTACCCAACATGGACGCACAAACACGACGACGTGAGC
GTCGCGCTGAGAAACAAGCTCAATGGAAAGCTGCAAACGGTGGATCTCCTCCAAGCTTGATGGCTTCTCT
ATACGTCGGTGATCTCCCACAGGACGTCAACGAATCGGGACTTTTTGACAAGTTCTCGTCTGCTGGTCCA
GTGCTGTCCATTCGTGTCTGCCGCGATGTGATTACCCGTCGCTCGTTGGGCTATGCCTACGTCAACTTCC
AGCAGCCAGCCGATGCTGAGCGTGCTTTGGACACCATGAACTTTGACCTGGTTCGCAACAAGCCCATTCG
CATTATGTGGTCTCAGCGTGATCCGTCTCTTCGTCGCTCCGGTGTGGGCAACGTGTTCATCAAGAACTTA
GATAGGGCCATCGACAACAAGGCAATCTACGACACTTTCTCCGCCTTCGGCAACATTTTAAGCTGCAAGG
TAGCCACCGATGAAAAGGGCAACTCAAAGGGCTATGGATTCGTCCACTTCGAGACCGAGGAGGCCGCAAA
CACGTCCATCGACAAAGTCAATGGCATGTTGCTTAACGGCAAGAAGGTCTACGTGGGTAAGTTCATCCCG
CGCAAGGAGCGCGAGAAGGAGCTGGGCGAGAAGGCTAAGCTCTTCACCAATGTATATGTGAAGAACTTCA
CTGAGGATTTCGACGATGAAAAACTGAAGGAATTCTTTGAGCCCTACGGCAAGATAACCAGCTACAAGGT
CATGTCCAAGGAGGATGGCAAGAGCAAGGGCTTCGGATTCGTTGCATTCGAGACAACAGAGGCTGCTGAG
GCGGCCGTTCAGGCTCTCAATGGCAAGGACATGGGAGAGGGCAAGTCCCTGTACGTGGCTCGTGCCCAGA
AGAAGGCCGAACGCCAGCAGGAGCTGAAGCGCAAGTTCGAGGAACTGAAGCAGAAGCGTCACGAGTCAGT
GTTCGGCGTTAACTTGTACGTTAAGAACCTGGACGACACAATCGATGACGATCGTCTGCGCATCGCGTTC
TCTCCATACGGCAACATCACATCGGCCAAGGTCATGACCGATGAGGAGGGTCGCTCCAAGGGATTCGGCT
TCGTGTGCTTCAATGCCGCAAGCGAGGCTACCTGCGCCGTCACCGAGCTGAACGGTCGCGTCGTCGGCAG
TAAGCCGTTGTACGTTGCTTTGGCCCAAAGGAAGGAGGAGCGCAAGGCTCATCTCGCCTCGCAGTACATG
CGTCACATGACCGGCATGCGTATGCAGCAGCTGGGACAGATCTACCAGCCCAACGCGGCTAGCGGCTTCT
TTGTGCCGACCCTTCCGTCAAATCAGCGTTTCTTCGGTTCCCAGGTGGCCACTCAGATGAGAAACACACC
CCGCTGGGTGCCCCAGGTGCGTCCCCCAGCAGCCATACAGGGTGTCCAGGCCGGAGCTGCCGCTGCTGGT
GGCTTCCAGGGCACAGCCGGTGCGGTGCCCACTCAGTTCCGTTCGGCTGCTGCTGGCGCTCGCGGGGCAC
AGCCTCAGGTGCAGGGCACACACGCCGCCGCTGCTGCGGCTAACAACATGCGCAACACTGGAGCACGCGC
TATTACTGGCCAGCAAACTGCAGCACCCAACATGCAGATCCCCGGAGCCCAAATCGCTGGCGGTGCCCAG
CAGCGTACTTCCAACTATAAGTACACCTCAAACATGCGTAATCCTCCAGTGCCACAGTTGCATCAGACCC
AGCCAATTCCACAGCAATTGCAAGGAAAGAATTCTGAGAAGCTCATTGCCTCGTTGCTGGCCAACGCCAA
GCCGCAGGAGCAGAAACAGATCCTGGGCGAGCGTCTGTATCCGATGATTGAACATATGCACGCCAATTTG
GCTGGTAAGATCACCGGCATGTTGTTGGAGATCGAAAACTCTGAGCTCTTGCACATGATCGAGGATCAGG
AGGCCCTTAAGGCCAAGGTGGAGGAGGCTGTGGCCGTGCTTCAGGTGCACCGCGTCACCGAGCCCGCCAA
CTCGAGTCTAGAGGGCCCGCGGTTCGAAGGTAAGCCTATCCCTAACCCTCTCCTCGGTCTCGATTCTACG
CGTACCGGTCATCATCACCATCACCATTGAGTTTAAACCCGCTGATCAGCCTCGACTGTGCCTTCTAAGG
CCTGAGCTCGCTGATCAGCCTCGATCGAGGATCCAGACATGATAAGATACATTGATGAGTTTGGACAAAC
CACAACTAGAATGCAGTGAAAAAAATGCTTTATTTGTGAAATTTGTGATGCTATTGCTTTATTTGTAACC
ATTATAAGCTGCAATAAACAAGTTAACAACAACAATTGCATTCATTTTATGTTTCAGGTTCAGGGGGAGG
TGTGGGAGGTTTTTTAAAGCAAGTAAAACCTCTACAAATGTGGTATGGCTGATTATGATCAGTCGACCGA
TGCCCTTGAGAGCCTTCAACCCAGTCAGCTCCTTCCGGTGGGCGCGGGGCATGACTATCGTCGCCGCACT
TATGACTGTCTTCTTTATCATGCAACTCGTAGGACAGGTGCCGGCAGCGCTCTGGGTCATTTTCGGCGAG
GACCGCTTTCGCTGGAGCGCGACGATGATCGGCCTGTCGCTTGCGGTATTCGGAATCTTGCACGCCCTCG
CTCAAGCCTTCGTCACTGGTCCCGCCACCAAACGTTTCGGCGAGAAGCAGGCCATTATCGCCGGCATGGC
GGCCGACGCGCTGGGCTACGTCTTGCTGGCGTTCGCGACGCGAGGCTGGATGGCCTTCCCCATTATGATT
CTTCTCGCTTCCGGCGGCATCGGGATGCCCGCGTTGCAGGCCATGCTGTCCAGGCAGGTAGATGACGACC
ATCAGGGACAGCTTCAAGGCCAGCAAAAGGCCAGGAACCGTAAAAAGGCCGCGTTGCTGGCGTTTTTCCA
TAGGCTCCGCCCCCCTGACGAGCATCACAAAAATCGACGCTCAAGTCAGAGGTGGCGAAACCCGACAGGA
CTATAAAGATACCAGGCGTTTCCCCCTGGAAGCTCCCTCGTGCGCTCTCCTGTTCCGACCCTGCCGCTTA
CCGGATACCTGTCCGCCTTTCTCCCTTCGGGAAGCGTGGCGCTTTCTCATAGCTCACGCTGTAGGTATCT
CAGTTCGGTGTAGGTCGTTCGCTCCAAGCTGGGCTGTGTGCACGAACCCCCCGTTCAGCCCGACCGCTGC
GCCTTATCCGGTAACTATCGTCTTGAGTCCAACCCGGTAAGACACGACTTATCGCCACTGGCAGCAGCCA
CTGGTAACAGGATTAGCAGAGCGAGGTATGTAGGCGGTGCTACAGAGTTCTTGAAGTGGTGGCCTAACTA
CGGCTACACTAGAAGGACAGTATTTGGTATCTGCGCTCTGCTGAAGCCAGTTACCTTCGGAAAAAGAGTT
GGTAGCTCTTGATCCGGCAAACAAACCACCGCTGGTAGCGGTGGTTTTTTTGTTTGCAAGCAGCAGATTA
CGCGCAGAAAAAAAGGATCTCAAGAAGATCCTTTGATCTTTTCTACGGGGTCTGACGCTCAGTGGAACGA
AAACTCACGTTAAGGGATTTTGGTCATGAGATTATCAAAAAGGATCTTCACCTAGATCCTTTTAAATTAA
AAATGAAGTTTTAAATCAATCTAAAGTATATATGAGTAAACTTGGTCTGACAGTTACCAATGCTTAATCA
GTGAGGCACCTATCTCAGCGATCTGTCTATTTCGTTCATCCATAGTTGCCTGACTCCCCGTCGTGTAGAT
AACTACGATACGGGAGGGCTTACCATCTGGCCCCAGTGCTGCAATGATACCGCGAGACCCACGCTCACCG
GCTCCAGATTTATCAGCAATAAACCAGCCAGCCGGAAGGGCCGAGCGCAGAAGTGGTCCTGCAACTTTAT
CCGCCTCCATCCAGTCTATTAATTGTTGCCGGGAAGCTAGAGTAAGTAGTTCGCCAGTTAATAGTTTGCG
CAACGTTGTTGCCATTGCTGCAGGCATCGTGGTGTCACGCTCGTCGTTTGGTATGGCTTCATTCAGCTCC
GGTTCCCAACGATCAAGGCGAGTTACATGATCCCCCATGTTGTGCAAAAAAGCGGTTAGCTCCTTCGGTC
CTCCGATCGTTGTCAGAAGTAAGTTGGCCGCAGTGTTATCACTCATGGTTATGGCAGCACTGCATAATTC
TCTTACTGTCATGCCATCCGTAAGATGCTTTTCTGTGACTGGTGAGTACTCAACCAAGTCATTCTGAGAA
TAGTGTATGCGGCGACCGAGTTGCTCTTGCCCGGCGTCAACACGGGATAATACCGCGCCACATAGCAGAA
CTTTAAAAGTGCTCATCATTGGAAAACGTTCTTCGGGGCGAAAACTCTCAAGGATCTTACCGCTGTTGAG
ATCCAGTTCGATGTAACCCACTCGTGCACCCAACTGATCTTCAGCATCTTTTACTTTCACCAGCGTTTCT
GGGTGAGCAAAAACAGGAAGGCAAAATGCCGCAAAAAAGGGAATAAGGGCGACACGGAAATGTTGAATAC
TCATACTCTTCCTTTTTCAATATTATTGAAGCATTTATCAGGGTTATTGTCTCATGAGCGGATACATATT
TGAATGTATTTAGAAAAATAAACAAATAGGGGTTCCGCGCACATTTCCCCGAAAAGTGCCACCTGACGTC
TAAGAAACCATTATTA
Features (pLannotate 1.2.2; 10 found; start..end, strand, type, name):
    103..2612    +  promoter       Ac5 promoter: Drosophila melanogaster actin 5C promoter
   2633..2698    +  CDS            N (fragment): REGN_LAMBD - Experimental evidence at protein level: Swiss-Prot protein existence level 1. Plays a role as a transcriptional antitermination factor that allows the virus to initiate its lytic phase. Activates expression of the delayed viral early genes by modifying host RNA polymerase (RNAP) into a form that is resistant to termination signals. This antitermination function requires the host NusA protein which serves to stabilize the interaction between antitermination protein N and host RNA polymerase. From Escherichia phage lambda (Bacteriophage lambda).
   2720..4621    +  CDS            pAbp: PABP_DROME - Experimental evidence at protein level: Swiss-Prot protein existence level 1. Binds the poly(A) tail of mRNA (PubMed:2125288). Since it interacts with the cap-associating translation initiation factor eIF4G, it is likely that it functions by linking Atx2 to the cap-binding complex (PubMed:28388438). Forms a complex with tyf and Atx2 which functions in adult circadian pacemaker neurons to sustain circadian rhythms likely by switching between activator and repressor modes of post-transcriptional regulation via interaction with Lsm12a or me31B, respectively (PubMed:28388438). The act
   4649..4690    +  CDS            V5 tag: epitope tag from simian virus 5
   4790..4924    -  polyA_signal   SV40 poly(A) signal: SV40 polyadenylation signal
   4947..5031    -  CDS            large T antigen (fragment): large T antigen from SV40 (simian virus 40)
   5032..5479    +  CDS            TcR (fragment): tetracycline efflux protein; tet; confers resistance to tetracycline
   5525..6113    -  rep_origin     ori: high-copy-number ColE1/pMB1/pBR322/pUC origin of replication
   6284..7144    -  CDS            AmpR: β-lactamase; bla; confers resistance to ampicillin, carbenicillin, and related antibiotics
   7145..7249    -  promoter       AmpR promoter: bla
