[The description below was written by a language model from this plasmid's Addgene catalogue record and pLannotate feature annotations shown in this document.]
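Description:
pAc5.1B-lambdaN-DmPABPC1-V5His6_D is an insect-cell expression plasmid of about 7.3 kb for producing Drosophila melanogaster cytoplasmic poly(A)-binding protein (pAbp/PABPC1) as a tagged fusion. The catalogue lists the backbone as unknown, although the name and the annotated parts point to a pAc5.1-type vector. In bacteria it is maintained through a ColE1/pUC-family origin and selected with ampicillin via a β-lactamase gene under its own bla promoter. The record describes it as low copy, even though the annotated origin is of a type usually considered high copy. Short fragments annotated as tetracycline resistance and SV40 large T antigen appear to be non-functional backbone remnants. No selectable marker for insect cells is annotated.

The expression cassette is driven by the Drosophila actin 5C (Ac5) promoter, a strong constitutive promoter commonly used in fly cell lines. Downstream lies a short fragment of the bacteriophage lambda N protein, followed by the pAbp coding sequence and a C-terminal V5 epitope. The name also indicates a His6 tag, which the feature table does not separately annotate. An SV40 polyadenylation signal follows the cassette. According to the record, the insert carries seven silent mutations relative to the NCBI reference transcript, so the encoded protein should be unchanged.

The lambda N peptide binds BoxB RNA hairpins, so fusions of this kind are typically used in tethering assays, where the protein is artificially recruited to a BoxB-containing reporter mRNA to test its effect on translation or mRNA stability. The record itself states only insect expression of DmPABPC1 as the purpose. The V5 tag allows detection by immunoblotting or immunoprecipitation.
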