Addgene plasmid #146095: pAc5.1B-lambdaN-DmPABPC1-V5His6_D
Purpose: Insect Expression of DmPABPC1
Depositing lab: Elisa Izaurralde. Depositing organization: Max Planck Institute for Developmental Biology.
Backbone
  Vector backbone: Unknown
  Vector type: Insect Expression
Growth in bacteria
  Bacterial resistance: Ampicillin, 100 μg/mL
  Growth temperature: 37°C
  Growth strain: DH5alpha
  Copy number: Low Copy
Gene/Insert
  Gene/Insert name: DmPABPC1
  Species: D. melanogaster (fly)
  Mutation: seven silent mutations compared to the sequence given by NCBI: NM_166265.2
  Entrez Gene: pAbp (a.k.a. Dmel_CG5119, BABP, BcDNA:LD24412, CG16803, CG5119, Dmel\CG5119, PABP, PABP55B, PABPC1, PAbp, Pabp, anon-EST:Posey247, anon-EST:Posey249, anon-EST:fe2E5, dPABP, duo, l(2)SH1908, l(2)SH2 1908, l(2)k10109, pAB, pABP, pABp, pabp)
  Cloning method: Unknown
Terms and licenses: Academic/Nonprofit Terms; Industry Terms: Not Available to Industry
Depositor comments: Plasmids from this collection were made available to the research community and donated after the lab closed. Please note that the sequence provided by the depositing laboratory may be theoretical/predicted or based on Sanger sequencing results. There may be discrepancies between sequencing results obtained by Addgene and the depositor sequence. If an Addgene verified sequence is not available, please contact before placing your order to request that our lab fully sequence the plasmid.
How to cite: pAc5.1B-lambdaN-DmPABPC1-V5His6_D was a gift from Elisa Izaurralde (Addgene plasmid # 146095 ; http://n2t.net/addgene:146095 ; RRID:Addgene_146095)
